>Addgene plasmid #46443 | pGEX Grb7-PIR-SH2 | depositor full sequence | sequence record 65607 | Full Sequence
ACGTTATCGACTGCACGGTGCACCAATGCTTCTGGCGTCAGGCAGCCATCGGAAGCTGTGGTATGGCTGT
GCAGGTCGTAAATCACTGCATAATTCGTGTCGCTCAAGGCGCACTCCCGTTCTGGATAATGTTTTTTGCG
CCGACATCATAACGGTTCTGGCAAATATTCTGAAATGAGCTGTTGACAATTAATCATCGGCTCGTATAAT
GTGTGGAATTGTGAGCGGATAACAATTTCACACAGGAAACAGTATTCATGTCCCCTATACTAGGTTATTG
GAAAATTAAGGGCCTTGTGCAACCCACTCGACTTCTTTTGGAATATCTTGAAGAAAAATATGAAGAGCAT
TTGTATGAGCGCGATGAAGGTGATAAATGGCGAAACAAAAAGTTTGAATTGGGTTTGGAGTTTCCCAATC
TTCCTTATTATATTGATGGTGATGTTAAATTAACACAGTCTATGGCCATCATACGTTATATAGCTGACAA
GCACAACATGTTGGGTGGTTGTCCAAAAGAGCGTGCAGAGATTTCAATGCTTGAAGGAGCGGTTTTGGAT
ATTAGATACGGTGTTTCGAGAATTGCATATAGTAAAGACTTTGAAACTCTCAAAGTTGATTTTCTTAGCA
AGCTACCTGAAATGCTGAAAATGTTCGAAGATCGTTTATGTCATAAAACATATTTAAATGGTGATCATGT
AACCCATCCTGACTTCATGTTGTATGACGCTCTTGATGTTGTTTTATACATGGACCCAATGTGCCTGGAT
GCGTTCCCAAAATTAGTTTGTTTTAAAAAACGTATTGAAGCTATCCCACAAATTGATAAGTACTTGAAAT
CCAGCAAGTATATAGCATGGCCTTTGCAGGGCTGGCAAGCCACGTTTGGTGGTGGCGACCATCCTCCAAA
ATCGGATCTGGAAGTTCTGTTCCAGGGGCCCCTGGGATCCCGCCTCTTCAAGTACGGGGTGCAGCTGTAC
AAGAATTACCAGCAGGCACAGTCTCGCCATCTGCATCCATCTTGTTTGGGCTCCCCACCCTTGAGAAGTG
CCTCAGATAATACCCTGGTGGCCATGGACTTCTCTGGCCATGCTGGGCGTGTCATTGAGAACCCCCGGGA
GGCTCTGAGTGTGGCCCTGGAGGAGGCCCAGGCCTGGAGGAAGAAGACAAACCACCGCCTCAGCCTGCCC
ATGCCAGCCTCCGGCACGAGCCTCAGTGCAGCCATCCACCGCACCCAACTCTGGTTCCACGGGCGCATTT
CCCGTGAGGAGAGCCAGCGGCTTATTGGACAGCAGGGCTTGGTAGACGGCCTGTTCCTGGTCCGGGAGAG
TCAGCGGAACCCCCAGGGCTTTGTCCTCTCTTTGTGCCACCTGCAGAAAGTGAAGCATTATCTCATCCTG
CCGAGCGAGGAGGAGGGCCGCCTGTACTTCAGCATGGATGATGGCCAGACCCGCTTCACTGACCTGCTGC
AGCTCGTGGAGTTCCACCAGCTGAACCGCGGCATCCTGCCGTGCTTGCTGCGCCATTGCTGCACGCGGGT
GGCCCTCGGAATTCTATGAGCGGCCGCATCGTGACTGACTGACGATCTGCCTCGCGCGTTTCGGTGATGA
CGGTGAAAACCTCTGACACATGCAGCTCCCGGAGACGGTCACAGCTTGTCTGTAAGCGGATGCCGGGAGC
AGACAAGCCCGTCAGGGCGCGTCAGCGGGTGTTGGCGGGTGTCGGGGCGCAGCCATGACCCAGTCACGTA
GCGATAGCGGAGTGTATAATTCTTGAAGACGAAAGGGCCTCGTGATACGCCTATTTTTATAGGTTAATGT
CATGATAATAATGGTTTCTTAGACGTCAGGTGGCACTTTTCGGGGAAATGTGCGCGGAACCCCTATTTGT
TTATTTTTCTAAATACATTCAAATATGTATCCGCTCATGAGACAATAACCCTGATAAATGCTTCAATAAT
ATTGAAAAAGGAAGAGTATGAGTATTCAACATTTCCGTGTCGCCCTTATTCCCTTTTTTGCGGCATTTTG
CCTTCCTGTTTTTGCTCACCCAGAAACGCTGGTGAAAGTAAAAGATGCTGAAGATCAGTTGGGTGCACGA
GTGGGTTACATCGAACTGGATCTCAACAGCGGTAAGATCCTTGAGAGTTTTCGCCCCGAAGAACGTTTTC
CAATGATGAGCACTTTTAAAGTTCTGCTATGTGGCGCGGTATTATCCCGTGTTGACGCCGGGCAAGAGCA
ACTCGGTCGCCGCATACACTATTCTCAGAATGACTTGGTTGAGTACTCACCAGTCACAGAAAAGCATCTT
ACGGATGGCATGACAGTAAGAGAATTATGCAGTGCTGCCATAACCATGAGTGATAACACTGCGGCCAACT
TACTTCTGACAACGATCGGAGGACCGAAGGAGCTAACCGCTTTTTTGCACAACATGGGGGATCATGTAAC
TCGCCTTGATCGTTGGGAACCGGAGCTGAATGAAGCCATACCAAACGACGAGCGTGACACCACGATGCCT
GCAGCAATGGCAACAACGTTGCGCAAACTATTAACTGGCGAACTACTTACTCTAGCTTCCCGGCAACAAT
TAATAGACTGGATGGAGGCGGATAAAGTTGCAGGACCACTTCTGCGCTCGGCCCTTCCGGCTGGCTGGTT
TATTGCTGATAAATCTGGAGCCGGTGAGCGTGGGTCTCGCGGTATCATTGCAGCACTGGGGCCAGATGGT
AAGCCCTCCCGTATCGTAGTTATCTACACGACGGGGAGTCAGGCAACTATGGATGAACGAAATAGACAGA
TCGCTGAGATAGGTGCCTCACTGATTAAGCATTGGTAACTGTCAGACCAAGTTTACTCATATATACTTTA
GATTGATTTAAAACTTCATTTTTAATTTAAAAGGATCTAGGTGAAGATCCTTTTTGATAATCTCATGACC
AAAATCCCTTAACGTGAGTTTTCGTTCCACTGAGCGTCAGACCCCGTAGAAAAGATCAAAGGATCTTCTT
GAGATCCTTTTTTTCTGCGCGTAATCTGCTGCTTGCAAACAAAAAAACCACCGCTACCAGCGGTGGTTTG
TTTGCCGGATCAAGAGCTACCAACTCTTTTTCCGAAGGTAACTGGCTTCAGCAGAGCGCAGATACCAAAT
ACTGTCCTTCTAGTGTAGCCGTAGTTAGGCCACCACTTCAAGAACTCTGTAGCACCGCCTACATACCTCG
CTCTGCTAATCCTGTTACCAGTGGCTGCTGCCAGTGGCGATAAGTCGTGTCTTACCGGGTTGGACTCAAG
ACGATAGTTACCGGATAAGGCGCAGCGGTCGGGCTGAACGGGGGGTTCGTGCACACAGCCCAGCTTGGAG
CGAACGACCTACACCGAACTGAGATACCTACAGCGTGAGCTATGAGAAAGCGCCACGCTTCCCGAAGGGA
GAAAGGCGGACAGGTATCCGGTAAGCGGCAGGGTCGGAACAGGAGAGCGCACGAGGGAGCTTCCAGGGGG
AAACGCCTGGTATCTTTATAGTCCTGTCGGGTTTCGCCACCTCTGACTTGAGCGTCGATTTTTGTGATGC
TCGTCAGGGGGGCGGAGCCTATGGAAAAACGCCAGCAACGCGGCCTTTTTACGGTTCCTGGCCTTTTGCT
GGCCTTTTGCTCACATGTTCTTTCCTGCGTTATCCCCTGATTCTGTGGATAACCGTATTACCGCCTTTGA
GTGAGCTGATACCGCTCGCCGCAGCCGAACGACCGAGCGCAGCGAGTCAGTGAGCGAGGAAGCGGAAGAG
CGCCTGATGCGGTATTTTCTCCTTACGCATCTGTGCGGTATTTCACACCGCATAAATTCCGACACCATCG
AATGGTGCAAAACCTTTCGCGGTATGGCATGATAGCGCCCGGAAGAGAGTCAATTCAGGGTGGTGAATGT
GAAACCAGTAACGTTATACGATGTCGCAGAGTATGCCGGTGTCTCTTATCAGACCGTTTCCCGCGTGGTG
AACCAGGCCAGCCACGTTTCTGCGAAAACGCGGGAAAAAGTGGAAGCGGCGATGGCGGAGCTGAATTACA
TTCCCAACCGCGTGGCACAACAACTGGCGGGCAAACAGTCGTTGCTGATTGGCGTTGCCACCTCCAGTCT
GGCCCTGCACGCGCCGTCGCAAATTGTCGCGGCGATTAAATCTCGCGCCGATCAACTGGGTGCCAGCGTG
GTGGTGTCGATGGTAGAACGAAGCGGCGTCGAAGCCTGTAAAGCGGCGGTGCACAATCTTCTCGCGCAAC
GCGTCAGTGGGCTGATCATTAACTATCCGCTGGATGACCAGGATGCCATTGCTGTGGAAGCTGCCTGCAC
TAATGTTCCGGCGTTATTTCTTGATGTCTCTGACCAGACACCCATCAACAGTATTATTTTCTCCCATGAA
GACGGTACGCGACTGGGCGTGGAGCATCTGGTCGCATTGGGTCACCAGCAAATCGCGCTGTTAGCGGGCC
CATTAAGTTCTGTCTCGGCGCGTCTGCGTCTGGCTGGCTGGCATAAATATCTCACTCGCAATCAAATTCA
GCCGATAGCGGAACGGGAAGGCGACTGGAGTGCCATGTCCGGTTTTCAACAAACCATGCAAATGCTGAAT
GAGGGCATCGTTCCCACTGCGATGCTGGTTGCCAACGATCAGATGGCGCTGGGCGCAATGCGCGCCATTA
CCGAGTCCGGGCTGCGCGTTGGTGCGGATATCTCGGTAGTGGGATACGACGATACCGAAGACAGCTCATG
TTATATCCCGCCGTCAACCACCATCAAACAGGATTTTCGCCTGCTGGGGCAAACCAGCGTGGACCGCTTG
CTGCAACTCTCTCAGGGCCAGGCGGTGAAGGGCAATCAGCTGTTGCCCGTCTCACTGGTGAAAAGAAAAA
CCACCCTGGCGCCCAATACGCAAACCGCCTCTCCCCGCGCGTTGGCCGATTCATTAATGCAGCTGGCACG
ACAGGTTTCCCGACTGGAAAGCGGGCAGTGAGCGCAACGCAATTAATGTGAGTTAGCTCACTCATTAGGC
ACCCCAGGCTTTACACTTTATGCTTCCGGCTCGTATGTTGTGTGGAATTGTGAGCGGATAACAATTTCAC
ACAGGAAACAGCTATGACCATGATTACGGATTCACTGGCCGTCGTTTTACAACGTCGTGACTGGGAAAAC
CCTGGCGTTACCCAACTTAATCGCCTTGCAGCACATCCCCCTTTCGCCAGCTGGCGTAATAGCGAAGAGG
CCCGCACCGATCGCCCTTCCCAACAGTTGCGCAGCCTGAATGGCGAATGGCGCTTTGCCTGGTTTCCGGC
ACCAGAAGCGGTGCCGGAAAGCTGGCTGGAGTGCGATCTTCCTGAGGCCGATACTGTCGTCGTCCCCTCA
AACTGGCAGATGCACGGTTACGATGCGCCCATCTACACCAACGTAACCTATCCCATTACGGTCAATCCGC
CGTTTGTTCCCACGGAGAATCCGACGGGTTGTTACTCGCTCACATTTAATGTTGATGAAAGCTGGCTACA
GGAAGGCCAGACGCGAATTATTTTTGATGGCGTTGGAATT
Features (pLannotate 1.2.2; 17 found; start..end, strand, type, name):
      6..107     -  CDS            yciV (fragment): RNAAM_ECOLI - Also known as trpH From Escherichia coli (strain K12).
    183..211     +  promoter       tac promoter: strong E. coli promoter; hybrid between the trp and lac UV5 promoters
    219..235     +  protein_bind   lac operator: The lac repressor binds to the lac operator to inhibit transcription in E. coli. This inhibition can be relieved by adding lactose or isopropyl-β-D-thiogalactopyranoside (IPTG). lac repressor encoded by lacI
    258..911     +  CDS            GST26_SCHJA: Experimental evidence at protein level: Swiss-Prot protein existence level 1. GST isoenzymes appear to play a central role in the parasite detoxification system. Other functions are also suspected including a role in increasing the solubility of haematin in the parasite gut. From Schistosoma japonicum (Blood fluke).
    951..1547    +  CDS            GRB7 (fragment): GRB7_HUMAN - Experimental evidence at protein level: Swiss-Prot protein existence level 1. Adapter protein that interacts with the cytoplasmic domain of numerous receptor kinases and modulates down-stream signaling. Promotes activation of down-stream protein kinases, including STAT3, AKT1, MAPK1 and/or MAPK3. Promotes activation of HRAS. Plays a role in signal transduction in response to EGF. Plays a role in the regulation of cell proliferation and cell migration. Plays a role in the assembly and stability of RNA stress granules. Binds to the 5'UTR of target mRNA molecules and represses transl
   1587..1626    +  CDS            rop (fragment): Rop protein, which maintains plasmids at low copy number; rop
   1728..1768    +  misc_feature   bom (fragment): basis of mobility region from pBR322
   1873..1977    +  promoter       AmpR promoter: bla
   1978..2838    +  CDS            AmpR: β-lactamase; bla; confers resistance to ampicillin, carbenicillin, and related antibiotics
   3009..3597    +  rep_origin     ori: high-copy-number ColE1/pMB1/pBR322/pUC origin of replication
   3783..3834    -  misc_feature   bom (fragment): basis of mobility region from pBR322
   3841..3918    +  promoter       lacIq promoter: lacI (mutant); In the lacIq allele, a single base change in the promoter boosts expression of the lacI gene about 10-fold.
   3919..5001    +  CDS            lacI: lac repressor; lacI; The lac repressor binds to the lac operator to inhibit transcription in E. coli. This inhibition can be relieved by adding lactose or isopropyl-β-D-thiogalactopyranoside (IPTG).
   5014..5035    +  protein_bind   CAP binding site: CAP binding activates transcription in the presence of cAMP. E. coli catabolite activator protein
   5050..5080    +  promoter       lac promoter: promoter for the E. coli lac operon
   5088..5104    +  protein_bind   lac operator: The lac repressor binds to the lac operator to inhibit transcription in E. coli. This inhibition can be relieved by adding lactose or isopropyl-β-D-thiogalactopyranoside (IPTG). lac repressor encoded by lacI
   5124..5297    +  CDS            lacZα: LacZα fragment of β-galactosidase; lacZ fragment
