[The description below was written by a language model from this plasmid's Addgene catalogue record and pLannotate feature annotations shown in this document.]
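Description:
pGEX Grb7-PIR-SH2 is a bacterial expression plasmid built on the pGEX6P1 backbone for producing a fragment of the human adapter protein GRB7 as a glutathione S-transferase fusion in E. coli. The insert, roughly 600 bp cloned between BamHI and EcoRI sites that both remain intact, encodes amino acids 334–532 of GRB7. As the name indicates, this covers the PIR region together with the C-terminal SH2 domain. It sits in frame downstream of the Schistosoma japonicum GST coding sequence. The catalogue entry lists a PreScission protease recognition site between GST and the insert, which would allow the tag to be cleaved off after purification, although the feature table does not annotate this site separately. The depositor gives the fusion protein's mass as about 46.4 kDa.

Expression is driven by the tac promoter, a strong trp/lac hybrid, followed by a lac operator. The plasmid carries its own lacI gene under the lacIq promoter, so enough repressor is made to keep the promoter off until IPTG is added. Propagation relies on a ColE1/pBR322-type origin, and selection on the β-lactamase (AmpR) gene conferring ampicillin resistance. The catalogue describes the plasmid as low copy, whereas the annotation software applies a generic high-copy label to this origin family. Other annotated elements, including bom and rop fragments, a lacZα fragment with its lac promoter and operator, and a short yciV fragment, are backbone remnants with no apparent role in the payload.

The associated publication concerns high-throughput phosphotyrosine profiling with SH2 domains. This suggests the purified GST fusion serves as an affinity probe for detecting or comparing tyrosine-phosphorylated binding sites in protein samples.
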