Addgene plasmid #46443: pGEX Grb7-PIR-SH2
Depositing lab: Bruce Mayer. Depositing organization: University of Connecticut Health Center. Publication: High-throughput phosphotyrosine profiling using SH2 domains. Machida K, Thompson CM, Dierck K, Jablonowski K, Karkkainen S, Liu B, Zhang H, Nash PD, Newman DK, Nollau P, Pawson T, Renkema GH, Saksela K, Schiller MR, Shin DG, Mayer BJ. Mol Cell. 2007 Jun 22;26(6):899-915. 10.1016/j.molcel.2007.05.031 PubMed 17588523.
Backbone
  Vector backbone: pGEX6P1
  Backbone manufacturer: GE Healthcare Biosciences
  Backbone size w/o insert (bp): 4900
  Vector type: Bacterial Expression
Growth in bacteria
  Bacterial resistance: Ampicillin, 100 μg/mL
  Growth temperature: 37°C
  Growth strain: DH5alpha
  Copy number: Low Copy
Gene/Insert
  Gene/Insert name: Grb7 (alt name: GRB7)
  Species: H. sapiens (human)
  Insert size (bp): 611
  Mutation: contains amino acids 334-532
  GenBank ID: GRB7
  Entrez Gene: GRB7
  Promoter: Tac
  Tag / fusion protein: GST (N terminal on backbone); PreScission (N terminal on backbone)
  Cloning method: Restriction Enzyme; 5′ cloning site BamHI (not destroyed); 3′ cloning site EcoRI (not destroyed)
  Sequencing primers: 5′ pGEX-5; 3′ pGEX-3
Terms and licenses: Academic/Nonprofit Terms; Industry Terms: Not Available to Industry
Depositor comments: The molecular weight of the GST fusion protein is approximately 46.4 kDa
How to cite: pGEX Grb7-PIR-SH2 was a gift from Bruce Mayer (Addgene plasmid # 46443 ; http://n2t.net/addgene:46443 ; RRID:Addgene_46443)
