>Addgene plasmid #46443 | pGEX Grb7-PIR-SH2 | depositor partial sequence | sequence record 65608 | Insert sequence
GGATCCCGCCTCTTCAAGTACGGGGTGCAGCTGTACAAGAATTACCAGCAGGCACAGTCTCGCCATCTGC
ATCCATCTTGTTTGGGCTCCCCACCCTTGAGAAGTGCCTCAGATAATACCCTGGTGGCCATGGACTTCTC
TGGCCATGCTGGGCGTGTCATTGAGAACCCCCGGGAGGCTCTGAGTGTGGCCCTGGAGGAGGCCCAGGCC
TGGAGGAAGAAGACAAACCACCGCCTCAGCCTGCCCATGCCAGCCTCCGGCACGAGCCTCAGTGCAGCCA
TCCACCGCACCCAACTCTGGTTCCACGGGCGCATTTCCCGTGAGGAGAGCCAGCGGCTTATTGGACAGCA
GGGCTTGGTAGACGGCCTGTTCCTGGTCCGGGAGAGTCAGCGGAACCCCCAGGGCTTTGTCCTCTCTTTG
TGCCACCTGCAGAAAGTGAAGCATTATCTCATCCTGCCGAGCGAGGAGGAGGGCCGCCTGTACTTCAGCA
TGGATGATGGCCAGACCCGCTTCACTGACCTGCTGCAGCTCGTGGAGTTCCACCAGCTGAACCGCGGCAT
CCTGCCGTGCTTGCTGCGCCATTGCTGCACGCGGGTGGCCCTCGGAATTC
