>Addgene plasmid #46443 | pGEX Grb7-PIR-SH2 | addgene partial sequence | sequence record 66769 | pGEX5
TCTGTTCCAGGGGCCCCTGGGATCCCGCCTCTTCAAGTACGGGGTGCAGCTGTACAAGAATTACCAGCAG
GCACAGTCTCGCCATCTGCATCCATCTTGTTTGGGCTCCCCACCCTTGAGAAGTGCCTCAGATAATACCC
TGGTGGCCATGGACTTCTCTGGCCATGCTGGGCGTGTCATTGAGAACCCCCGGGAGGCTCTGAGTGTGGC
CCTGGAGGAGGCCCAGGCCTGGAGGAAGAAGACAAACCACCGCCTCAGCCTGCCCATGCCAGCCTCCGGC
ACGAGCCTCAGTGCAGCCATCCACCGCACCCAACTCTGGTTCCACGGGCGCATTTCCCGTGAGGAGAGCC
AGCGGCTTATTGGACAGCAGGGCTTGGTAGACGGCCTGTTCCTGGTCCGGGAGAGTCAGCGGAACCCCCA
GGGCTTTGTCCTCTCTTTGTGCCACCTGCAGAAAGTGAAGCATTATCTCATCCTGCCGAGCGAGGAGGAG
GGCCGCCTGTACTTCAGCATGGATGATGGCCAGACCCGCTTCACTGACCTGCTGCAGCTCGTGGAGTTCC
ACCAGCTGAACCGCGGCATCCTGCCGTGCTTGCTGCGCCATTGCTGCACGCGGGTGGCCCTCGGAATTCT
ATGAGCGGCCGCATCGTGACTGACTGACGATCTGCCTCGCGCGTTTCGGTGATGACGGTGAAAACCTCTG
ACACATGCAGCTCCCGGAGACGGTCACAGCTTGTCTGTAAGCGGATGCCGGGAGCAGACAAGCCCGTCAG
GGCGCGTCAGCGGGTGTTGGCGGGTGTCGGGGCGCAGCCATGACCCAGTCACGTATA
